Addgene plasmid #44071: pTF264 (pFA6a-TEV-6xGly-3xFlag-His3MX)
Purpose: (Empty Backbone)
Depositing lab: Tim Formosa. Depositing organization: University of Utah.
Backbone
  Vector backbone: pFA6a-6xGLY-3xFLAG-HIS3MX6 (Addgene plasmid #20753)
  Backbone manufacturer: Mark Hochstrasser lab (Yale Univeristy, New Haven, CT) (PMID: 19243080)
  Backbone size (bp): 4142
  Modifications to backbone: 6xGly/3xFlag replaced with TEV/6xGly/3xFlag
  Vector type: PCR-based yeast C-terminal tagging
  Selectable markers: HIS3
  Tag / fusion protein: TEV protease site (C terminal on backbone); 6xGly linker (C terminal on backbone); 3xFlag (C terminal on backbone); ADH1 transcription terminator (C terminal on backbone); His3MX casette (C terminal on backbone)
Growth in bacteria
  Bacterial resistance: Ampicillin, 100 μg/mL
  Growth temperature: 37°C
  Growth strain: DH5alpha
  Copy number: Unknown
Gene/Insert
  Cloning method: Ligation Independent Cloning
  Sequencing primers: 5′ Sp6; 3′ T7
Resource information
  A portion of this plasmid was derived from a plasmid made by: Backbone pFA6a-6xGLY-3xFLAG-HIS3MX6 from Mark Hochstrasser lab (Yale Univeristy, New Haven, CT) via Addgene (Plasmid no. 20753)
Terms and licenses: Academic/Nonprofit Terms; Industry Terms: Not Available to Industry
Depositor comments: The depositing lab has constructed and deposited here 36 plasmids that can be used to generate linear PCR products to fuse to the 3' end of an ORF in the yeast genome and add (TEV or PreScission protease site) - 6X Gly linker - (12X His, 2X Strep, 3X FLAG, Protein A, or V5) - ADH1 transcription terminator - (KanMX, HphMX, or His3MX). Six plasmids (Addgene plasmids 44062, 44068, 44074, 44080, 44086, and 44092) have no epitope/purification tag and so can be used to add an alternate tag by standard cloning into unique XhoI-KpnI-XbaI sites, if desired. The other 30 plasmids are all of the possible combinations of the protease site - tag - marker options listed above. After fusion, the modified protein can then be followed with the epitope or purified using the tag and released from the matrix with the protease site. The constructs were designed with one of two different protease sites to allow a complex with two different tags to be purified in two successive steps, using each protease to release the complex from each purification matrix. The schematic diagram (see attached above) represents the format of the constructs and shows the proper scheme for producing the desired PCR products (see also below). If only epitope tagging is needed, the upstream primer can be adjusted to skip the protease site (see example below). Construction: DS5421 (pFA6a-6xGLY-3XFLAG-HIS3MX6 (Addgene Plasmid #20753), DS5422 (pFA6a-6xGLY-3XFLAG-KanMX) (Addgene Plasmid #20754), or DS5423 (pFA6a-6xGLY-3XFLAG-HphMX) (Addgene Plasmid #20755) (corresponding to each selection marker) was digested with AscI and PacI to release 3XFlag and replace it with TEV or PreScision sites followed by 6xGly and an XhoI-KpnI-XbaI linker. Affinity tags were constructed by PCR or by annealing oligos to fit into the XhoI-XbaI gap. This includes 12xHis, 2xStrep II, 3xFLAG, PrtA (2 repeats as found in pBS1479), and V5. Each tag was inserted into each base vector, making 30 templates with all combinations of protease site, tag, and selectable marker. PCR amplification: These two primers (along with 50 nt of homology to the targets at the 5' ends) will amplify the desired product from any of the constructs (the reading frame for P1 is important – alternating codons bracketed). P1 5’-(homology)...[CGA]CGG[ATC]CCC[GGG]TTA[ATT]AAC-3’ P2 5’-(homology)...GATATCATCGATGAATTCGAGCTCGTTT-3’ If only epitope tagging is needed, the upstream primer can be adjusted to skip the protease site. As an example, for the V5-tag-containing constructs, usage of the following primer (5’-(homology)... GGTGGAGGCTCTAGAGGTAAGCCAATTCCA-3’) in place of P1 will omit the protease cleavage site and add only 3xGly and V5 (GGGSR-V5-Stop).
How to cite: pTF264 (pFA6a-TEV-6xGly-3xFlag-His3MX) was a gift from Tim Formosa (Addgene plasmid # 44071 ; http://n2t.net/addgene:44071 ; RRID:Addgene_44071)
