[The description below was written by a language model from this plasmid's Addgene catalogue record and pLannotate feature annotations shown in this document.]
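Description:
pTF264 (pFA6a-TEV-6xGly-3xFlag-His3MX) is a pFA6a-series template plasmid for PCR-based C-terminal tagging of genes at their native loci in budding yeast. It is catalogued as an empty backbone: it carries no gene of interest and is not meant to replicate in yeast. Instead it serves as a template from which a linear tagging cassette is amplified. It derives from pFA6a-6xGLY-3xFLAG-HIS3MX6, in which the original tag segment was excised and replaced by a TEV protease site, a six-glycine linker and a 3xFLAG epitope. In E. coli the roughly 4.2 kb plasmid is maintained by a high-copy ColE1/pUC-type origin and selected with ampicillin through the bla gene. Short rop, bom and lacI fragments in the feature table appear to be backbone remnants.

The amplifiable module reads TEV site, 6xGly, 3xFLAG, then the S. cerevisiae ADH1 terminator, followed by the His3MX marker, in which a HIS3-type coding sequence sits between the Ashbya gossypii TEF promoter and terminator. The automated annotation detects only a single FLAG fragment and does not annotate the TEV site or the linker. SP6 and T7 promoters flank the cassette and serve as sequencing primer sites. Primers carrying about 50 nucleotides of homology to the target locus produce a product that integrates in frame at the 3' end of a chromosomal ORF, with integrants selected by histidine prototrophy.

The tagged protein can be detected or affinity-purified through FLAG and released from the matrix by TEV cleavage. The plasmid belongs to a 36-member set that combines TEV or PreScission sites with different tags and markers, which allows two-step purification of complexes carrying two different tags. The upstream primer can also be repositioned to omit the protease site when only epitope tagging is needed.
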