Features (pLannotate 1.2.2; 13 found; start..end, strand, type, name):
    199..303     -  promoter       AmpR promoter: bla
    398..433     +  CDS            rop (fragment): Rop protein, which maintains plasmids at low copy number; rop
    535..586     +  misc_feature   bom (fragment): basis of mobility region from pBR322
    649..667     +  promoter       SP6 promoter: promoter for bacteriophage SP6 RNA polymerase
    821..841     +  CDS            FLAG (fragment): FLAG® epitope tag, followed by an enterokinase cleavage site
    870..1057    +  terminator     ADH1 terminator: S. cerevisiae ADH1; transcription terminator for the S. cerevisiae alcohol dehydrogenase 1 (ADH1) gene
   1132..1475    +  promoter       TEF promoter: Ashbya gossypii TEF promoter
   1518..2171    +  CDS            HIS3: HIS7_YEAST - Experimental evidence at protein level: Swiss-Prot protein existence level 1. From Saccharomyces cerevisiae (strain ATCC 204508 / S288c) (Baker's yeast).
   2178..2375    +  terminator     TEF terminator: Ashbya gossypii TEF terminator
   2480..2498    -  promoter       T7 promoter: promoter for bacteriophage T7 RNA polymerase
   2520..2573    -  CDS            lacI (fragment): lac repressor; lacI; The lac repressor binds to the lac operator to inhibit transcription in E. coli. This inhibition can be relieved by adding lactose or isopropyl-β-D-thiogalactopyranoside (IPTG).
   2756..3344    -  rep_origin     ori: high-copy-number ColE1/pMB1/pBR322/pUC origin of replication
   3515..198     -  CDS            AmpR (across the origin): β-lactamase; bla; confers resistance to ampicillin, carbenicillin, and related antibiotics
>Addgene plasmid #44071 | pTF264 (pFA6a-TEV-6xGly-3xFlag-His3MX) | depositor full sequence | sequence record 61667 | pTF264 (pFA6a-TEV-6xGly-3xFlag-His3MX) sequence 4177 bps
CATTGGAAAACGTTCTTCGGGGCGAAAACTCTCAAGGATCTTACCGCTGTTGAGATCCAGTTCGATGTAA
CCCACTCGTGCACCCAACTGATCTTCAGCATCTTTTACTTTCACCAGCGTTTCTGGGTGAGCAAAAACAG
GAAGGCAAAATGCCGCAAAAAAGGGAATAAGGGCGACACGGAAATGTTGAATACTCATACTCTTCCTTTT
TCAATATTATTGAAGCATTTATCAGGGTTATTGTCTCATGAGCGGATACATATTTGAATGTATTTAGAAA
AATAAACAAATAGGGGTTCCGCGCACATTTCCCCGAAAAGTGCCACCTGACGTCTAAGAAACCATTATTA
TCATGACATTAACCTATAAAAATAGGCGTATCACGAGGCCCTTTCGTCTCGCGCGTTTCGGTGATGACGG
TGAAAACCTCTGACACATGCAGCTCCCGGAGACGGTCACAGCTTGTCTGTAAGCGGATGCCGGGAGCAGA
CAAGCCCGTCAGGGCGCGTCAGCGGGTGTTGGCGGGTGTCGGGGCTGGCTTAACTATGCGGCATCAGAGC
AGATTGTACTGAGAGTGCACCATATGGACATATTGTCGTTAGAACGCGGCTACAATTAATACATAACCTT
ATGTATCATACACATACGATTTAGGTGACACTATAGAACGCGGCCGCCAGCTGAAGCTTCGTACGCTGCA
GGTCGACGGATCCCCGGGTTAATTAACGAGAATTTATACTTCCAAGGTTCTGGTGGAGGCGGTGGAGGCT
CTAGAGACTACAAGGACCACGACGGTGACTACAAGGACCACGACATTGACTACAAGGATGACGATGACAA
GTGACTCGAGGCGCGCCACTTCTAAATAAGCGAATTTCTTATGATTTATGATTTTTATTATTAAATAAGT
TATAAAAAAAATAAGTGTATACAAATTTTAAAGTGACTCTTAGGTTTTAAAACGAAAATTCTTATTCTTG
AGTAACTCTTTCCTGTAGGTCAGGTTGCTTTCTCAGGTATAGTATGAGGTCGCTCTTATTGACCACACCT
CTACCGGCAGATCCGCTAGGGATAACAGGGTAATATAGATCTGTTTAGCTTGCCTCGTCCCCGCCGGGTC
ACCCGGCCAGCGACATGGAGGCCCAGAATACCCTCCTTGACAGTCTTGACGTGCGCAGCTCAGGGGCATG
ATGTGACTGTCGCCCGTACATTTAGCCCATACATCCCCATGTATAATCATTTGCATCCATACATTTTGAT
GGCCGCACGGCGCGAAGCAAAAATTACGGCTCCTCGCTGCAGACCTGCGAGCAGGGAAACGCTCCCCTCA
CAGACGCGTTGAATTGTCCCCACGCCGCGCCCCTGTAGAGAAATATAAAAGGTTAGGATTTGCCACTGAG
GTTCTTCTTTCATATACTTCCTTTTAAAATCTTGCTAGGATACAGTTCTCACATCACATCCGAACATAAA
CAACCATGGCAGAACCAGCCCAAAAAAAGCAAAAACAAACTGTTCAGGAGCGCAAGGCGTTTATCTCCCG
TATCACTAATGAAACTAAAATTCAAATCGCTATTTCGCTGAATGGTGGTTATATTCAAATAAAAGATTCG
ATTCTTCCTGCAAAGAAGGATGACGATGTAGCTTCCCAAGCTACTCAGTCACAGGTCATCGATATTCACA
CAGGTGTTGGCTTTTTGGATCATATGATCCATGCGTTGGCAAAACACTCTGGTTGGTCTCTTATTGTTGA
ATGTATCGGTGACCTGCACATTGACGATCACCATACTACCGAAGATTGCGGTATCGCATTAGGGCAAGCG
TTCAAAGAAGCAATGGGTGCTGTCCGTGGTGTAAAAAGATTCGGTACTGGGTTCGCACCATTGGATGAGG
CGCTATCACGTGCCGTAGTCGATTTATCTAATAGACCATTTGCTGTAATCGACCTTGGATTGAAGAGAGA
GATGATTGGTGATTTATCCACTGAAATGATTCCACACTTTTTGGAAAGTTTCGCGGAGGCGGCCAGAATT
ACTTTGCATGTTGATTGTCTGAGAGGTTTCAACGATCACCACAGAAGTGAGAGTGCGTTCAAGGCTTTGG
CTGTTGCCATAAGAGAAGCTATTTCTAGCAATGGCACCAATGACGTTCCCTCAACCAAAGGTGTTTTGAT
GTGAAGTACTGACAATAAAAAGATTCTTGTTTTCAAGAACTTGTCATTTGTATAGTTTTTTTATATTGTA
GTTGTTCTATTTTAATCAAATGTTAGCGTGATTTATATTTTTTTTCGCCTCGACATCATCTGCCCAGATG
CGAAGTTAAGTGCGCAGAAAGTAATATCATGCGTCAATCGTATGTGAATGCTGGTCGCTATACTGCTGTC
GATTCGATACTAACGCCGCCATCCAGTTTAAACGAGCTCGAATTCATCGATGATATCAGATCCACTAGTG
GCCTATGCGGCCGCGGATCTGCCGGTCTCCCTATAGTGAGTCGTATTAATTTCGATAAGCCAGGTTAACC
TGCATTAATGAATCGGCCAACGCGCGGGGAGAGGCGGTTTGCGTATTGGGCGCTCTTCCGCTTCCTCGCT
CACTGACTCGCTGCGCTCGGTCGTTCGGCTGCGGCGAGCGGTATCAGCTCACTCAAAGGCGGTAATACGG
TTATCCACAGAATCAGGGGATAACGCAGGAAAGAACATGTGAGCAAAAGGCCAGCAAAAGGCCAGGAACC
GTAAAAAGGCCGCGTTGCTGGCGTTTTTCCATAGGCTCCGCCCCCCTGACGAGCATCACAAAAATCGACG
CTCAAGTCAGAGGTGGCGAAACCCGACAGGACTATAAAGATACCAGGCGTTTCCCCCTGGAAGCTCCCTC
GTGCGCTCTCCTGTTCCGACCCTGCCGCTTACCGGATACCTGTCCGCCTTTCTCCCTTCGGGAAGCGTGG
CGCTTTCTCAATGCTCACGCTGTAGGTATCTCAGTTCGGTGTAGGTCGTTCGCTCCAAGCTGGGCTGTGT
GCACGAACCCCCCGTTCAGCCCGACCGCTGCGCCTTATCCGGTAACTATCGTCTTGAGTCCAACCCGGTA
AGACACGACTTATCGCCACTGGCAGCAGCCACTGGTAACAGGATTAGCAGAGCGAGGTATGTAGGCGGTG
CTACAGAGTTCTTGAAGTGGTGGCCTAACTACGGCTACACTAGAAGGACAGTATTTGGTATCTGCGCTCT
GCTGAAGCCAGTTACCTTCGGAAAAAGAGTTGGTAGCTCTTGATCCGGCAAACAAACCACCGCTGGTAGC
GGTGGTTTTTTTGTTTGCAAGCAGCAGATTACGCGCAGAAAAAAAGGATCTCAAGAAGATCCTTTGATCT
TTTCTACGGGGTCTGACGCTCAGTGGAACGAAAACTCACGTTAAGGGATTTTGGTCATGAGATTATCAAA
AAGGATCTTCACCTAGATCCTTTTAAATTAAAAATGAAGTTTTAAATCAATCTAAAGTATATATGAGTAA
ACTTGGTCTGACAGTTACCAATGCTTAATCAGTGAGGCACCTATCTCAGCGATCTGTCTATTTCGTTCAT
CCATAGTTGCCTGACTCCCCGTCGTGTAGATAACTACGATACGGGAGGGCTTACCATCTGGCCCCAGTGC
TGCAATGATACCGCGAGACCCACGCTCACCGGCTCCAGATTTATCAGCAATAAACCAGCCAGCCGGAAGG
GCCGAGCGCAGAAGTGGTCCTGCAACTTTATCCGCCTCCATCCAGTCTATTAATTGTTGCCGGGAAGCTA
GAGTAAGTAGTTCGCCAGTTAATAGTTTGCGCAACGTTGTTGCCATTGCTACAGGCATCGTGGTGTCACG
CTCGTCGTTTGGTATGGCTTCATTCAGCTCCGGTTCCCAACGATCAAGGCGAGTTACATGATCCCCCATG
TTGTGCAAAAAAGCGGTTAGCTCCTTCGGTCCTCCGATCGTTGTCAGAAGTAAGTTGGCCGCAGTGTTAT
CACTCATGGTTATGGCAGCACTGCATAATTCTCTTACTGTCATGCCATCCGTAAGATGCTTTTCTGTGAC
TGGTGAGTACTCAACCAAGTCATTCTGAGAATAGTGTATGCGGCGACCGAGTTGCTCTTGCCCGGCGTCA
ATACGGGATAATACCGCGCCACATAGCAGAACTTTAAAAGTGCTCAT
