>Addgene plasmid #44071 | pTF264 (pFA6a-TEV-6xGly-3xFlag-His3MX) | addgene partial sequence | sequence record 62076 | Sp6 5'-ATTTAGGTGACACTATAG-3'
TCGTACGCTGCAGGTCGACGGATCCCCGGGTTAATTAACGAGAATTTATACTTCCAAGGTTCTGGTGGAG
GCGGTGGAGGCTCTAGAGACTACAAGGACCACGACGGTGACTACAAGGACCACGACATTGACTACAAGGA
TGACGATGACAAGTGACTCGAGGCGCGCCACTTCTAAATAAGCGAATTTCTTATGATTTATGATTTTTAT
TATTAAATAAGTTATAAAAAAAATAAGTGTATACAAATTTTAAAGTGACTCTTAGGTTTTAAAACGAAAA
TTCTTATTCTTGAGTAACTCTTTCCTGTAGGTCAGGTTGCTTTCTCAGGTATAGTATGAGGTCGCTCTTA
TTGACCACACCTCTACCGGCAGATCCGCTAGGGATAACAGGGTAATATAGATCTGTTTAGCTTGCCTCGT
CCCCGCCGGGTCACCCGGCCAGCGACATGGAGGCCCAGAATACCCTCCTTGACAGTCTTGACGTGCGCAG
CTCAGGGGCATGATGTGACTGTCGCCCGTACATTTAGCCCATACATCCCCATGTATAATCATTTGCATCC
ATACATTTTGATGGCCGCACGGCGCGAAGCAAAAATTACGGCTCCTCGCTGCAGACCTGCGAGCAGGGAA
ACGCTCCCCTCACAGACGCGTTGAATTGTCCCCACGCCGCGCCCCTGTAGAGAAATATAAAAGGTTAGGA
TTTGCCACTGAGGTTCTTCTTTCATATACTTCCTTTTAAAATCTTGCTAGGATACAGTTCTCACATCACA
TCCGAACATAAACAACCATGGCAGAACCAGCCCAAAAAAAGCAAAAACAAACTGTTCAGGAGCGCAAGGC
GTTTATCTCCCGTATCACTAATGAAACTAAAATTCAAATCGCTATTTCGCTGAATGGTGGTTATATTCAA
ATAAA
